Addgene plasmid #125814: pFH55
Purpose: Level0 nSpCas9-PmCDA, Arabidopsis codon optimized
Depositing lab: Vladimir Nekrasov. Depositing organization: Rothamsted Research. Publication: A modular cloning toolkit for genome editing in plants. Hahn F, Korolev A, Sanjurjo Loures L, Nekrasov V. BMC Plant Biol. 2020 Apr 23;20(1):179. doi: 10.1186/s12870-020-02388-2. PubMed 32326901.
Backbone
  Vector backbone: pICH41308
  Vector type: Plant Expression, CRISPR, Synthetic Biology
Growth in bacteria
  Bacterial resistance: Spectinomycin, 50 μg/mL
  Growth temperature: 37°C
  Growth strain: DH5alpha
  Copy number: High Copy
Gene/Insert
  Gene/Insert name: nSpCas9-PmCDA, Arabidopsis codon optimized
  Species: Synthetic
Terms and licenses: Academic/Nonprofit Terms; Industry Terms: Not Available to Industry
How to cite: pFH55 was a gift from Vladimir Nekrasov (Addgene plasmid # 125814 ; http://n2t.net/addgene:125814 ; RRID:Addgene_125814)
