[The description below was written by a language model from this plasmid's Addgene catalogue record and pLannotate feature annotations shown in this document.]
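Description:
pFH55 is a Level 0 module from a modular (Golden Gate/MoClo-style) cloning toolkit for plant genome editing, built in the pICH41308 backbone. It carries no plant promoter or terminator of its own. As a Level 0 part, it supplies a coding sequence that is meant to be combined with separate regulatory modules in higher-level assemblies to build a plant expression unit. The roughly 7.3 kb plasmid is propagated in E. coli at high copy from a ColE1/pUC-type origin. It is selected with spectinomycin through the aadA gene, which sits downstream of a bla-type promoter. The short integrase, gentamicin acetyltransferase and lacI fragments in the annotation appear to be backbone remnants around the resistance cassette and cloning site rather than functional genes.

The insert is a synthetic, Arabidopsis codon-optimised fusion of a Streptococcus pyogenes Cas9 nickase (nSpCas9) to PmCDA, a cytidine deaminase. This arrangement is characteristic of cytosine base editors. A guide RNA directs the nickase to its target, the tethered deaminase converts cytosines to uracils in the exposed strand, and nicking rather than cutting the DNA favours C-to-T substitution without a double-strand break. The feature table identifies the Cas9 open reading frame of about 4.1 kb, followed by a segment matching part of human CRK and a partial FLAG epitope match, which probably form a linker region between the two domains. The remaining sequence downstream is unannotated and presumably holds the deaminase, although the automated annotation does not label it. The nickase mutation and any nuclear localisation signals are also not recorded. The construct is intended as a building block for base-editing vectors in Arabidopsis and other plants.
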