Features (pLannotate 1.2.2; 9 found; start..end, strand, type, name):
    110..214     +  promoter       AmpR promoter: bla
    205..285     -  CDS            int (fragment): INT2_ECOLX - Protein inferred from homology: Swiss-Prot protein existence level 3. Putative integrase believed to be involved in the insertion of antibiotic resistance genes into plasmids and transposons. From Escherichia coli.
    373..429     +  CDS            GmR (fragment): gentamycin acetyltransferase; aacC1; confers resistance to gentamycin
    436..1224    +  CDS            aadA: S3AD_ECOLX - Experimental evidence at protein level: Swiss-Prot protein existence level 1. Mediates bacterial resistance to the antibiotics streptomycin and spectinomycin. From Escherichia coli.
   1398..1986    +  rep_origin     ori: high-copy-number ColE1/pMB1/pBR322/pUC origin of replication
   2169..2218    +  CDS            lacI (fragment): lac repressor; lacI; The lac repressor binds to the lac operator to inhibit transcription in E. coli. This inhibition can be relieved by adding lactose or isopropyl-β-D-thiogalactopyranoside (IPTG).
   2235..6338    +  CDS            cas9: CAS9_STRP1 - Also known as csn1 From Streptococcus pyogenes serotype M1.
   6387..6557    +  CDS            CRK (fragment): CRK_HUMAN - Experimental evidence at protein level: Swiss-Prot protein existence level 1. [Isoform Crk-II]: Regulates cell adhesion, spreading and migration (PubMed:31311869). Mediates attachment-induced MAPK8 activation, membrane ruffling and cell motility in a Rac-dependent manner. Involved in phagocytosis of apoptotic cells and cell motility via its interaction with DOCK1 and DOCK4 (PubMed:19004829). May regulate the EFNA5-EPHA3 signaling (By similarity). From Homo sapiens (Human).
   6609..6629    +  CDS            2xFLAG (fragment): two tandem FLAG® epitope tags
>Addgene plasmid #125814 | pFH55 | addgene full sequence | sequence record 252774 | Addgene NGS Result
GTGGCTCTTCAGTGGACGAAAGGGCCTCGTGATACGCCTATTTTTATAGGTTAATGTCATGATAATAATG
GTTTCTTAGACGTCAGGTGGCACTTTTCGGGGAAATGTGCGCGGAACCCCTATTTGTTTATTTTTCTAAA
TACATTCAAATATGTATCCGCTCATGAGACAATAACCCTGATAAATGCTTCAATAATATTGAAAAAGGAA
GAGTATGCGCTCACGCAACTGGTCCAGAACCTTGACCGAACGCAGCGGTGGTAACGGCGCAGTGGCGGTT
TTCATGGCTTGTTATGACTGTTTTTTTTTGGGGTACAGTCTATGCCTCGGGCATCCAAGCAGCAAGCGCG
TTACGCCGTGGGTCGATGTTTGATGTTATGGAGCAGCAACGATGTTACGCAGCAGGGCAGTCGCCCTAAA
ACAAAGTTAAACATCATGAGGGAAGCGGTGATCGCCGAAGTATCGACTCAACTATCAGAGGTAGTTGGCG
TCATCGAGCGCCATCTCGAACCGACGTTGCTGGCCGTACATTTGTACGGCTCCGCAGTGGATGGCGGCCT
GAAGCCACACAGCGATATTGATTTGCTGGTTACGGTGACCGTAAGGCTTGATGAAACAACGCGGCGAGCT
TTGATCAACGACCTTTTGGAAACTTCGGCTTCCCCTGGAGAGAGCGAGATTCTCCGCGCTGTAGAAGTCA
CCATTGTTGTGCACGACGACATCATTCCGTGGCGTTATCCAGCTAAGCGCGAACTGCAATTTGGAGAATG
GCAGCGCAATGACATTCTTGCAGGTATCTTCGAGCCAGCCACGATCGACATTGATCTGGCTATCTTGCTG
ACAAAAGCAAGAGAACATAGCGTTGCCTTGGTAGGTCCAGCGGCGGAGGAACTCTTTGATCCGGTTCCTG
AACAGGATCTATTTGAGGCGCTAAATGAAACCTTAACGCTATGGAACTCGCCGCCCGACTGGGCTGGCGA
TGAGCGAAATGTAGTGCTTACGTTGTCCCGCATTTGGTACAGCGCAGTAACCGGCAAAATCGCGCCGAAG
GATGTCGCTGCCGACTGGGCAATGGAGCGCCTGCCGGCCCAGTATCAGCCCGTCATACTTGAAGCTAGAC
AGGCTTATCTTGGACAAGAAGAAGATCGCTTGGCCTCGCGCGCAGATCAGTTGGAAGAATTTGTCCATTA
CGTAAAAGGCGAGATCACCAAGGTAGTCGGCAAATAACTGTCAGACCAAGTTTACTCATATATACTTTAG
ATTGATTTAAAACTTCATTTTTAATTTAAAAGGATCTAGGTGAAGATCCTTTTTGATAATCTCATGACCA
AAATCCCTTAACGTGAGTTTTCGTTCCACTGAGCGTCAGACCCCGTAGAAAAGATCAAAGGATCTTCTTG
AGATCCTTTTTTTCTGCGCGTAATCTGCTGCTTGCAAACAAAAAAACCACCGCTACCAGCGGTGGTTTGT
TTGCCGGATCAAGAGCTACCAACTCTTTTTCCGAAGGTAACTGGCTTCAGCAGAGCGCAGATACCAAATA
CTGTTCTTCTAGTGTAGCCGTAGTTAGGCCACCACTTCAAGAACTCTGTAGCACCGCCTACATACCTCGC
TCTGCTAATCCTGTTACCAGTGGCTGCTGCCAGTGGCGATAAGTCGTGTCTTACCGGGTTGGACTCAAGA
CGATAGTTACCGGATAAGGCGCAGCGGTCGGGCTGAACGGGGGGTTCGTGCACACAGCCCAGCTTGGAGC
GAACGACCTACACCGAACTGAGATACCTACAGCGTGAGCTATGAGAAAGCGCCACGCTTCCCGAAGGGAG
AAAGGCGGACAGGTATCCGGTAAGCGGCAGGGTCGGAACAGGAGAGCGCACGAGGGAGCTTCCAGGGGGA
AACGCCTGGTATCTTTATAGTCCTGTCGGGTTTCGCCACCTCTGACTTGAGCGTCGATTTTTGTGATGCT
CGTCAGGGGGGCGGAGCCTATGGAAAAACGCCAGCAACGCGGCCTTTTTACGGTTCCTGGCCTTTTGCTG
GCCTTTTGCTCACATGTTCTTTCCTGCGTTATCCCCTGATTCTGTGGATAACCGTATTACCGCCTTTGAG
TGAGCTGATACCGCTCGCCGCAGCCGAACGACCGAGCGCAGCGAGTCAGTGAGCGAGGAAGCGGAAGAGC
GCCCAATACGCAAACCGCCTCTCCCCGCGCGTTGGCCGATTCATTAATCACTCTGTGGTCTCAAATGGAT
AAGAAGTACTCTATCGGACTCGCTATCGGAACTAACTCTGTGGGATGGGCTGTGATCACCGATGAGTACA
AGGTGCCATCTAAGAAGTTCAAGGTTCTCGGAAACACCGATAGGCACTCTATCAAGAAAAACCTTATCGG
TGCTCTCCTCTTCGATTCTGGTGAAACTGCTGAGGCTACCAGACTCAAGAGAACCGCTAGAAGAAGGTAC
ACCAGAAGAAAGAACAGGATCTGCTACCTCCAAGAGATCTTCTCTAACGAGATGGCTAAAGTGGATGATT
CATTCTTCCACAGGCTCGAAGAGTCATTCCTCGTGGAAGAAGATAAGAAGCACGAGAGGCACCCTATCTT
CGGAAACATCGTTGATGAGGTGGCATACCACGAGAAGTACCCTACTATCTACCACCTCAGAAAGAAGCTC
GTTGATTCTACTGATAAGGCTGATCTCAGGCTCATCTACCTCGCTCTCGCTCACATGATCAAGTTCAGAG
GACACTTCCTCATCGAGGGTGATCTCAACCCTGATAACTCTGATGTGGATAAGTTGTTCATCCAGCTCGT
GCAGACCTACAACCAGCTTTTCGAAGAGAACCCTATCAACGCTTCAGGTGTGGATGCTAAGGCTATCCTC
TCTGCTAGGCTCTCTAAGTCAAGAAGGCTTGAGAACCTCATTGCTCAGCTCCCTGGTGAGAAGAAGAACG
GACTTTTCGGAAACTTGATCGCTCTCTCTCTCGGACTCACCCCTAACTTCAAGTCTAACTTCGATCTCGC
TGAGGATGCAAAGCTCCAGCTCTCAAAGGATACCTACGATGATGATCTCGATAACCTCCTCGCTCAGATC
GGAGATCAGTACGCTGATTTGTTCCTCGCTGCTAAGAACCTCTCTGATGCTATCCTCCTCAGTGATATCC
TCAGAGTGAACACCGAGATCACCAAGGCTCCACTCTCAGCTTCTATGATCAAGAGATACGATGAGCACCA
CCAGGATCTCACACTTCTCAAGGCTCTTGTTAGACAGCAGCTCCCAGAGAAGTACAAAGAGATTTTCTTC
GATCAGTCTAAGAACGGATACGCTGGTTACATCGATGGTGGTGCATCTCAAGAAGAGTTCTACAAGTTCA
TCAAGCCTATCCTCGAGAAGATGGATGGAACCGAGGAACTCCTCGTGAAGCTCAATAGAGAGGATCTTCT
CAGAAAGCAGAGGACCTTCGATAACGGATCTATCCCTCATCAGATCCACCTCGGAGAGTTGCACGCTATC
CTTAGAAGGCAAGAGGATTTCTACCCATTCCTCAAGGATAACAGGGAAAAGATTGAGAAGATTCTCACCT
TCAGAATCCCTTACTACGTGGGACCTCTCGCTAGAGGAAACTCAAGATTCGCTTGGATGACCAGAAAGTC
TGAGGAAACCATCACCCCTTGGAACTTCGAAGAGGTGGTGGATAAGGGTGCTAGTGCTCAGTCTTTCATC
GAGAGGATGACCAACTTCGATAAGAACCTTCCAAACGAGAAGGTGCTCCCTAAGCACTCTTTGCTCTACG
AGTACTTCACCGTGTACAACGAGTTGACCAAGGTTAAGTACGTGACCGAGGGAATGAGGAAGCCTGCTTT
TTTGTCAGGTGAGCAAAAGAAGGCTATCGTTGATCTCTTGTTCAAGACCAACAGAAAGGTGACCGTGAAG
CAGCTCAAAGAGGATTACTTCAAGAAAATCGAGTGCTTCGATTCAGTTGAGATTTCTGGTGTTGAGGATA
GGTTCAACGCATCTCTCGGAACCTACCACGATCTCCTCAAGATCATTAAGGATAAGGATTTCTTGGATAA
CGAGGAAAACGAGGATATCTTGGAGGATATCGTTCTTACCCTCACCCTCTTTGAAGATAGAGAGATGATT
GAAGAAAGGCTCAAGACCTACGCTCATCTCTTCGATGATAAGGTGATGAAGCAGTTGAAGAGAAGAAGAT
ACACTGGTTGGGGAAGGCTCTCAAGAAAGCTCATTAACGGAATCAGGGATAAGCAGTCTGGAAAGACAAT
CCTTGATTTCCTCAAGTCTGATGGATTCGCTAACAGAAACTTCATGCAGCTCATCCACGATGATTCTCTC
ACCTTTAAAGAGGATATCCAGAAGGCTCAGGTTTCAGGACAGGGTGATAGTCTCCATGAGCATATCGCTA
ACCTCGCTGGATCTCCTGCAATCAAGAAGGGAATCCTCCAGACTGTGAAGGTTGTGGATGAGTTGGTGAA
GGTGATGGGAAGGCATAAGCCTGAGAACATCGTGATCGAAATGGCTAGAGAGAACCAGACCACTCAGAAG
GGACAGAAGAACTCTAGGGAAAGGATGAAGAGGATCGAGGAAGGTATCAAAGAGCTTGGATCTCAGATCC
TCAAAGAGCACCCTGTTGAGAACACTCAGCTCCAGAATGAGAAGCTCTACCTCTACTACCTCCAGAACGG
AAGGGATATGTATGTGGATCAAGAGTTGGATATCAACAGGCTCTCTGATTACGATGTTGATCATATCGTG
CCACAGTCATTCTTGAAGGATGATTCTATCGATAACAAGGTGCTCACCAGGTCTGATAAGAACAGGGGTA
AGAGTGATAACGTGCCAAGTGAAGAGGTTGTGAAGAAAATGAAGAACTATTGGAGGCAGCTCCTCAACGC
TAAGCTCATCACTCAGAGAAAGTTCGATAACTTGACTAAGGCTGAGAGGGGAGGACTCTCTGAATTGGAT
AAGGCAGGATTCATCAAGAGGCAGCTTGTGGAAACCAGGCAGATCACTAAGCACGTTGCACAGATCCTCG
ATTCTAGGATGAACACCAAGTACGATGAGAACGATAAGTTGATCAGGGAAGTGAAGGTTATCACCCTCAA
GTCAAAGCTCGTGTCTGATTTCAGAAAGGATTTCCAATTCTACAAGGTGAGGGAAATCAACAACTACCAC
CACGCTCACGATGCTTACCTTAACGCTGTTGTTGGAACCGCTCTCATCAAGAAGTATCCTAAGCTCGAGT
CAGAGTTCGTGTACGGTGATTACAAGGTGTACGATGTGAGGAAGATGATCGCTAAGTCTGAGCAAGAGAT
CGGAAAGGCTACCGCTAAGTATTTCTTCTACTCTAACATCATGAATTTCTTCAAGACCGAGATTACCCTC
GCTAACGGTGAGATCAGAAAGAGGCCACTCATCGAGACAAACGGTGAAACAGGTGAGATCGTGTGGGATA
AGGGAAGGGATTTCGCTACCGTTAGAAAGGTGCTCTCTATGCCACAGGTGAACATCGTTAAGAAAACCGA
GGTGCAGACCGGTGGATTCTCTAAAGAGTCTATCCTCCCTAAGAGGAACTCTGATAAGCTCATTGCTAGG
AAGAAGGATTGGGACCCTAAGAAATACGGTGGTTTCGATTCTCCTACCGTGGCTTACTCTGTTCTCGTTG
TGGCTAAGGTTGAGAAGGGAAAGAGTAAGAAGCTCAAGTCTGTTAAGGAACTTCTCGGAATCACTATCAT
GGAAAGGTCATCTTTCGAGAAGAACCCAATCGATTTCCTCGAGGCTAAGGGATACAAAGAGGTTAAGAAG
GATCTCATCATCAAGCTCCCAAAGTACTCACTCTTCGAACTCGAGAACGGTAGAAAGAGGATGCTCGCTT
CTGCTGGTGAGCTTCAAAAGGGAAACGAGCTTGCTCTCCCATCTAAGTACGTTAACTTTCTTTACCTCGC
TTCTCACTACGAGAAGTTGAAGGGATCTCCAGAAGATAACGAGCAGAAGCAACTTTTCGTTGAGCAGCAC
AAGCACTACTTGGATGAGATCATCGAGCAGATCTCTGAGTTCTCTAAAAGGGTGATCCTCGCTGATGCAA
ACCTCGATAAGGTGTTGTCTGCTTACAACAAGCACAGAGATAAGCCTATCAGGGAACAGGCAGAGAACAT
CATCCATCTCTTCACCCTTACCAACCTCGGTGCTCCTGCTGCTTTCAAGTACTTCGATACAACCATCGAT
AGGAAGAGATACACCTCTACCAAAGAAGTGCTCGATGCTACCCTCATCCATCAGTCTATCACTGGACTCT
ACGAGACTAGGATCGATCTCTCACAGCTCGGTGGTGATTCAAGGGCTGATCCTAAGAAGAAGAGGAAGGT
TGGAGGAGGGCCAGGAGCAGAGTATGTTAGAGCGTTGTTTGATTTTAACGGTAACGATGAAGAGGATTTA
CCCTTTAAGAAAGGCGACATTCTCAGGATTAGGGATAAACCTGAAGAGCAATGGTGGAATGCTGAGGATA
GTGAAGGCAAACGAGGAATGATTTTAGTGCCGTATGTGGAGAAATATTCGGGTGACTACAAAGATCATGA
TGGTGATTACAAAGACCATGACATCGACTACAAGGATGATGATGATAAGTCAGGGATGACAGATGCTGAA
TATGTCAGAATCCACGAAAAGTTGGACATTTACACGTTTAAGAAGCAGTTCTTCAACAACAAGAAATCTG
TTTCGCATAGGTGCTATGTGCTTTTCGAACTAAAACGTCGTGGAGAAAGACGGGCTTGCTTTTGGGGTTA
CGCGGTTAACAAACCACAATCAGGTACTGAACGAGGAATACACGCTGAAATCTTTTCTATCCGAAAGGTT
GAGGAATATCTACGTGACAATCCTGGACAGTTCACTATCAATTGGTATTCTAGCTGGTCACCATGTGCAG
ATTGTGCTGAGAAGATTCTCGAATGGTACAATCAAGAGCTTAGAGGCAATGGACATACATTGAAAATATG
GGCATGCAAGCTCTACTACGAAAAGAATGCCAGAAACCAAATTGGGCTTTGGAACTTGAGGGATAATGGA
GTTGGGCTTAATGTCATGGTTTCTGAGCACTATCAATGTTGTCGGAAGATCTTCATACAAAGTTCCCATA
ACCAGTTGAATGAGAACAGATGGTTAGAGAAAACCCTTAAAAGAGCCGAGAAGAGAAGATCCGAACTGAG
CATTATGATACAGGTCAAAATTCTGCATACCACTAAGAGTCCAGCTGTAGGTCCTAAGAAGAAACGTAAA
GTAGGGCCCTGAGCTTTGAGACCACGAA
